Addgene plasmid #48565: pFUSB4_TACC
Depositing lab: Stephen Ekker. Depositing organization: Mayo Foundation for Medical Education and Research. Publication: High Efficiency In Vivo Genome Engineering with a Simplified 15-RVD GoldyTALEN Design. Ma AC, Lee HB, Clark KJ, Ekker SC. PLoS One. 2013 May 29;8(5):e65259. doi: 10.1371/journal.pone.0065259. Print 2013. PubMed 23734242.
Backbone
  Vector backbone: pFUS_B4
  Vector type: Mammalian Expression, TALEN
Growth in bacteria
  Bacterial resistance: Spectinomycin, 50 μg/mL
  Growth temperature: 37°C
  Growth strain: Top10
  Copy number: Unknown
Gene/Insert
  Gene/Insert name: RVD sequence: NG NI HD HD
  Species: Synthetic
  Cloning method: Unknown
  Sequencing primers: 5′ ttgatgcctggcagttccct; 3′ cgaaccgaacaggcttatgt
Terms and licenses: Academic/Nonprofit Terms; Industry Terms: Not Available to Industry
Depositor comments: Plasmid was created using Golden Gate cloning.
How to cite: pFUSB4_TACC was a gift from Stephen Ekker (Addgene plasmid # 48565 ; http://n2t.net/addgene:48565 ; RRID:Addgene_48565)
