[The description below was written by a language model from this plasmid's Addgene catalogue record and pLannotate feature annotations shown in this document.]
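Description:
pFUSB4_TACC is a small (about 2.9 kb) bacterial intermediate plasmid from a Golden Gate TALEN assembly system. It is built on the pFUS_B4 array vector and carries a pre-assembled block of four synthetic TAL effector repeats. The repeat-variable diresidues are NG, NI, HD and HD. Under the standard TALE code these recognise T, A, C and C respectively, which explains the "TACC" in the name. Although the catalogue lists the vector type as mammalian expression/TALEN, the annotated features include no eukaryotic promoter, polyadenylation signal or nuclease domain. The plasmid is therefore best understood as a cloning module rather than an expression construct in its own right.

The plasmid is propagated in E. coli from a high-copy ColE1/pUC-type origin. Selection is with spectinomycin through the aadA aminoglycoside adenylyltransferase gene (SmR). This gene sits downstream of a class 1 integron Pc promoter fragment and a short remnant of a gentamicin resistance gene. Small lacZα and lacI fragments are also annotated, the lacZα piece probably being left over from a blue/white screening cassette displaced by the repeat array. rrnB T1 and T2 terminators are present as well. The automated annotation does not call the TAL repeat array itself, which presumably lies in the unannotated stretch between the lacZα remnant and the Pc promoter fragment.

The associated work describes a simplified 15-RVD GoldyTALEN design for in vivo genome engineering. In that context, pre-made four-repeat modules like this one would be combined with other repeat blocks and a final TALEN backbone in a later Golden Gate reaction. This shortens the assembly of custom TALENs. The record does not say which receiving backbones are used.
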