Features (pLannotate 1.2.2; 8 found; start..end, strand, type, name):
      3..39      -  CDS            lacZα (fragment): LacZα fragment of β-galactosidase; lacZ fragment
    596..619     +  promoter       Pc promoter (fragment): intI1 (promoter lies within the coding sequence); class 1 integron promoter
    795..851     +  CDS            GmR (fragment): gentamycin acetyltransferase; aacC1; confers resistance to gentamycin
    858..1649    +  CDS            SmR: aminoglycoside adenylyltransferase (Murphy, 1985); aadA; confers resistance to spectinomycin and streptomycin
   1742..2330    +  rep_origin     ori: high-copy-number ColE1/pMB1/pBR322/pUC origin of replication
   2513..2605    +  CDS            lacI (fragment): lac repressor; lacI; The lac repressor binds to the lac operator to inhibit transcription in E. coli. This inhibition can be relieved by adding lactose or isopropyl-β-D-thiogalactopyranoside (IPTG).
   2660..2687    -  terminator     rrnB T2 terminator: transcription terminator T2 from the E. coli rrnB gene
   2819..2862    +  terminator     rrnB T1 terminator: Escherichia coli rrnB; transcription terminator T1 from the E. coli rrnB gene
>Addgene plasmid #48565 | pFUSB4_TACC | depositor full sequence | sequence record 70265 | Full Sequence
ATGTTTTCCCAGTCACGACGTTGTAAAACGACGGCCAGTCTTAAGCGTCTCATGGCCTGACCCCGGACCA
AGTGGTGGCCTATCGCCAGCAACGGTGGCGGCAAGCAAGCGCTCGAAACGGTGCAGCGGCTGTTGCCGGT
GCTGTGCCAGGACCATGGCCTGACCCCGGACCAAGTGGTGGCTATCGCCAGCAACATTGGCGGCAAGCAA
GCGCTCGAAACGGTGCAGCGGCTGTTGCCGGTGCTGTGCCAGGACCATGGCCTGACTCCGGACCAAGTGG
TGGCTATCGCCAGCCACGATGGCGGCAAGCAAGCGCTCGAAACGGTGCAGCGGCTGTTGCCGGTGCTGTG
CCAGGACCATGGCCTGACTCCGGACCAAGTGGTGGCTATCGCCAGCCACGATGGCGGCAAGCAAGCGCTC
GAAACGGTGCAGCGGCTGTTGCCGGTGCTGTGCCAGGACCATGGCCTGACCCCGGACCAAGTGGTGGCTA
TCGAGACGTCTAGACCAGCCAGGACAGAAATGCCTCGACTTCGCTGCTACCCAAGGTTGCCGGGTGACGC
ACACCGTGGAAACGGATGAAGGCACGAACCCAGTGGACATAAGCCTGTTCGGTTCGTAAGCTGTAATGCA
AGTAGCGTATGCGCTCACGCAACTGGTCCAGAACCTTGACCGAACGCAGCGGTGGTAACGGCGCAGTGGC
GGTTTTCATGGCTTGTTATGACTGTTTTTTTGGGGTACAGTCTATGCCTCGGGCATCCAAGCAGCAAGCG
CGTTACGCCGTGGGTCGATGTTTGATGTTATGGAGCAGCAACGATGTTACGCAGCAGGGCAGTCGCCCTA
AAACAAAGTTAAACATTATGAGGGAAGCGGTGATCGCCGAAGTATCGACTCAACTATCAGAGGTAGTTGG
CGTCATCGAGCGCCATCTCGAACCGACGTTGCTGGCCGTACATTTGTACGGCTCCGCAGTGGATGGCGGC
CTGAAGCCACACAGTGATATTGATTTGCTGGTTACGGTGACCGTAAGGCTTGATGAAACAACGCGGCGAG
CTTTGATCAACGACCTTTTGGAAACTTCGGCTTCCCCTGGAGAGAGCGAGATTCTCCGCGCTGTAGAAGT
CACCATTGTTGTGCACGACGACATCATTCCGTGGCGTTATCCAGCTAAGCGCGAACTGCAATTTGGAGAA
TGGCAGCGCAATGACATTCTTGCAGGTATCTTCGAGCCAGCCACGATCGACATTGATCTGGCTATCTTGC
TGACAAAAGCAAGAGAACATAGCGTTGCCTTGGTAGGTCCAGCGGCGGAGGAACTCTTTGATCCGGTTCC
TGAACAGGATCTATTTGAGGCGCTAAATGAAACCTTAACGCTATGGAACTCGCCGCCCGACTGGGCTGGC
GATGAGCGAAATGTAGTGCTTACGTTGTCCCGCATTTGGTACAGCGCAGTAACCGGCAAAATCGCGCCGA
AGGATGTCGCTGCCGACTGGGCAATGGAGCGCCTGCCGGCCCAGTATCAGCCCGTCATACTTGAAGCTAG
ACAGGCTTATCTTGGACAAGAAGAAGATCGCTTGGCCTCGCGCGCAGATCAGTTGGAAGAATTTGTCCAC
TACGTGAAAGGCGAGATCACCAAGGTAGTCGGCAAATAACCCTCGAGCCACCCATGACCAAAATCCCTTA
ACGTGAGTTACGCGTCGTTCCACTGAGCGTCAGACCCCGTAGAAAAGATCAAAGGATCTTCTTGAGATCC
TTTTTTTCTGCGCGTAATCTGCTGCTTGCAAACAAAAAAACCACCGCTACCAGCGGTGGTTTGTTTGCCG
GATCAAGAGCTACCAACTCTTTTTCCGAAGGTAACTGGCTTCAGCAGAGCGCAGATACCAAATACTGTCC
TTCTAGTGTAGCCGTAGTTAGGCCACCACTTCAAGAACTCTGTAGCACCGCCTACATACCTCGCTCTGCT
AATCCTGTTACCAGTGGCTGCTGCCAGTGGCGATAAGTCGTGTCTTACCGGGTTGGACTCAAGACGATAG
TTACCGGATAAGGCGCAGCGGTCGGGCTGAACGGGGGGTTCGTGCACACAGCCCAGCTTGGAGCGAACGA
CCTACACCGAACTGAGATACCTACAGCGTGAGCATTGAGAAAGCGCCACGCTTCCCGAAGGGAGAAAGGC
GGACAGGTATCCGGTAAGCGGCAGGGTCGGAACAGGAGAGCGCACGAGGGAGCTTCCAGGGGGAAACGCC
TGGTATCTTTATAGTCCTGTCGGGTTTCGCCACCTCTGACTTGAGCGTCGATTTTTGTGATGCTCGTCAG
GGGGGCGGAGCCTATGGAAAAACGCCAGCAACGCGGCCTTTTTACGGTTCCTGGCCTTTTGCTGGCCTTT
TGCTCACATGTTCTTTCCTGCGTTATCCCCTGATTCTGTGGATAACCGTATTACCGCCTTTGAGTGAGCT
GATACCGCTCGCCGCAGCCGAACGACCGAGCGCAGCGAGTCAGTGAGCGAGGAAGCGGAAGAGCGCCCAA
TACGCAAACCGCCTCTCCCCGCGCGTTGGCCGATTCATTAATGCAGCTGGCACGACAGGTTTCCCGACTG
GAAAGCGGGCAGTGAGCGCAACGCAATTAATACGCGTACCGCTAGCCAGGAAGAGTTTGTAGAAACGCAA
AAAGGCCATCCGTCAGGATGGCCTTCTGCTTAGTTTGATGCCTGGCAGTTTATGGCGGGCGTCCTGCCCG
CCACCCTCCGGGCCGTTGCTTCACAACGTTCAAATCCGCTCCCGGCGGATTTGTCCTACTCAGGAGAGCG
TTCACCGACAAACAACAGATAAAACGAAAGGCCCAGTCTTCCGACTGAGCCTTTCGTTTTATTTGATGCC
TGGCAGTTCCCTACTCTCGCGTTAACGCTAGCATGG
