>Addgene plasmid #48565 | pFUSB4_TACC | addgene partial sequence | sequence record 71383 | pCR8_F1 5'-ttgatgcctggcagttccct-3'
TTGTAAAACGACGGCCAGTCTTAAGCGTCTCATGGCCTGACCCCGGACCAAGTGGTGGCTATCGCCAGCA
ACGGTGGCGGCAAGCAAGCGCTCGAAACGGTGCAGCGGCTGTTGCCGGTGCTGTGCCAGGACCATGGCCT
GACCCCGGACCAAGTGGTGGCTATCGCCAGCAACATTGGCGGCAAGCAAGCGCTCGAAACGGTGCAGCGG
CTGTTGCCGGTGCTGTGCCAGGACCATGGCCTGACTCCGGACCAAGTGGTGGCTATCGCCAGCCACGATG
GCGGCAAGCAAGCGCTCGAAACGGTGCAGCGGCTGTTGCCGGTGCTGTGCCAGGACCATGGCCTGACTCC
GGACCAAGTGGTGGCTATCGCCAGCCACGATGGCGGCAAGCAAGCGCTCGAAACGGTGCAGCGGCTGTTG
CCGGTGCTGTGCCAGGACCATGGCCTGACCCCGGACCAAGTGGTGGCTATCGAGACGTCTAGACCAGCCA
GGACAGAAATGCCTCGACTTCGCTGCTACCCAAGGTTGCCGGGTGACGCACACCGTGGAAACGGATGAAG
GCACGAACCCAGTGGACATAAGCCTGTTCGGTTCGTAAGCTGTAATGCAAGTAGCGTATGCGCTCACGCA
ACTGGTCCAGAACCTTGACCGAACGCAGCGGTGGTAACGGCGCAGTGGCGGTTTTCATGGCTTGTTATGA
CTGTTTTTTTGGGGTACAGTCTATGCCTCGGGCATCCAAGCAGCAAGCGCGTTACGCCGTGGGTCGATGT
TTGATGTTATGGAGCAGCAACGATGTTACGCAGCAGGGCAGTCGCCCTAAAACAAAGTTAAACATTATGA
